>Addgene plasmid #162761 | SL2-sgSat-MTSb/BFP/pdCas9-C1 | addgene full sequence | sequence record 328207 | Addgene NGS Result
GCCTCGGCCTCTGCATAAATAAAAAAAATTAGTCAGCCATGGGGCGGAGAATGGGCGGAACTGGGCGGAG
TTAGGGGCGGGATGGGCGGAGTTAGGGGCGGGACTATGGTTGCTGACTAATTGAGATGCATGCTTTGCAT
ACTTCTGCCTGCTGGGGAGCCTGGGGACTTTCCACACCTGGTTGCTGACTAATTGAGATGCATGCTTTGC
ATACTTCTGCCTGCTGGGGAGCCTGGGGACTTTCCACACCCTAACTGACACACATTCCACAGCTGGTTCT
TTCCGCCTCAGGACTCTTCCTTTTTCAATATTATTGAAGCATTTATCAGGGTTATTGTCTCATGAGCGGA
TACATATTTGAATGTATTTAGAAAAATAAACAAATAGGGGTTCCGCGCACATTTCCCCGAAAAGTGCCAC
CTG
[124 nt withheld, positions 424-547]
C
[91 nt withheld, positions 549-639]
A
[49 nt withheld, positions 641-689]
CCTTTGACGTTGGAGTCCACGTTCTTT
[37 nt withheld, positions 717-753]
ACCCTATCTCGGTCTATTCTTTTGATTTATAAGGGATTTTGCCGATTTCGGCCTATTGGTTAAAAAATGA
GCTGATTTAACAAAAATTTAACGCGAATTTTAACAAAATATTAACGCTTACAATTTACGCGTTAAGATAC
ATTGATGAGTTTGGACAAACCACAACTAGAATGCAGTGAAAAAAATGCTTTATTTGTGAAATTTGTGATG
CTATTGCTTTATTTGTAACCATTATAAGCTGCAATAAACAAGTTAACAACAACAATTGCATTCATTTTAT
GTTTCAGGTTCAGGGGGAGGTGTGGGAGGTTTTTTAAAGCAAGTAAAACCTCTACAAATGTGGTATGGCT
GATTATGATCAGTTATCTAGATCCGGTGGATCCCGGGCCCGCGGTACCGTCGACTGCAGAATTCTTAGAA
CAGCTCCTCGCCCTTGCTCACGGAACTACCTACCTTGCGCTTTTTCTTGGGAGCTCCCTCATCCCCTCCG
AGCTGTGAGAGGTCAATCCGAGTTTCGTAAAGTCCGGTGATGCTCTGGTGGATGAGGGTGGCGTCCAGCA
CTTCTTTGGTGGAGGTATAGCGTTTCCGGTCGATGGTGGTGTCGAAGTACTTGAATGCGGCAGGGGCACC
AAGATTGGTGAGGGTGAACAGGTGGATGATATTCTCAGCCTGCTCCCGAATTGGTTTGTCTCTGTGCTTA
TTGTATGCGCTAAGGACTTTATCGAGGTTGGCATCAGCGAGAATGACGCGTTTAGAAAACTCGGAAATCT
GCTCAATGATCTCGTCCAGATAATGCTTATGCTGCTCCACAAACAGTTGCTTTTGCTCGTTGTCCTCGGG
GCTCCCCTTCAGCTTCTCGTAATGGCTTGCAAGGTAGAGGAAATTCACGTACTTGGAGGGGAGAGCCAGC
TCATTACCCTTCTGAAGTTCGCCAGCGGAGGCGAGCATCCGCTTCCGCCCATTCTCCAGTTCGAACAGGC
TATACTTTGGGAGCTTGATGATAAGGTCCTTCTTGACTTCCTTGTAACCTTTGGCTTCGAGAAAGTCAAT
TGGGTTCTTCTCGAAGGAGCTGCGCTCCATAATGGTGATACCCAGCAGTTCCTTCACGCTCTTGAGCTTC
TTAGACTTTCCTTTTTCCACCTTAGCCACGACCAGGACAGAATAAGCCACAGTTGGTGAATCGAATCCGC
CGTACTTCTTAGGGTCCCAATCCTTCTTCCTTGCAATGAGCTTGTCGGAGTTGCGCTTGGGGAGGATTGA
TTCCTTAGAAAAGCCTCCGGTTTGCACCTCGGTTTTCTTCACGATGTTCACTTGAGGCATAGAAAGCACT
TTGCGCACGGTAGCGAAATCTCTGCCCTTGTCCCACACGATTTCGCCAGTCTCCCCATTAGTCTCGATGA
GCGGCCTCTTCCGGATCTCACCGTTTGCAAGGGTGATTTCGGTCTTGAAGAAATTCATGATGTTGCTGTA
GAAGAAGTACTTTGCGGTGGCCTTTCCGATCTCCTGCTCAGATTTGGCAATCATCTTGCGCACGTCGTAG
ACCTTGTAGTCTCCGTACACGAACTCGCTTTCCAGCTTTGGGTACTTCTTGATCAGGGCGGTTCCCACCA
CGGCATTCAGATATGCGTCATGAGCATGATGATAGTTATTGATCTCCCGCACTTTGTAGAATTGAAAGTC
CTTTCTGAAATCGCTGACCAGCTTGGACTTCAGGGTAATCACCTTCACCTCGCGGATAAGTTTGTCGTTT
TCGTCGTACTTGGTATTCATGCGTGAGTCAAGGATTTGGGCGACATGTTTAGTAATCTGCCGAGTCTCCA
CAAGTTGCCGTTTAATGAATCCTGCTTTGTCCAGTTCGCTCAGTCCGCCCCTCTCAGCCTTAGTGAGATT
GTCGAACTTCCGCTGAGTGATCAGCTTTGCGTTCAGAAGCTGGCGCCAATAGTTCTTCATCTTTTTCACG
ACTTCCTCTGAGGGCACGTTATCTGACTTTCCCCGGTTCTTGTCTGAGCGAGTCAGCACCTTATTGTCAA
TTGAGTCGTCTTTGAGGAAGCTCTGAGGGACGATGGCGTCCACGTCGTAGTCTGAGAGCCTGTTGATATC
AAGCTCTTGGTCCACATACATATCGCGTCCATTTTGAAGGTAGTACAGATAGAGCTTCTCATTCTGAAGC
TGGGTGTTTTCCACCGGGTGCTCTTTAAGGATCTGTGACCCGAGCTCCTTAATCCCTTCCTCAATTCTTT
TCATCCGCTCCCTGCTGTTCTTCTGTCCCTTCTGGGTAGTCTGGTTTTCCCTGGCCATCTCGATGACAAT
GTTCTCTGGTTTATGGCGACCCATCACCTTGACCAGCTCGTCCACGACTTTCACGGTCTGGAGAATACCC
TTCTTAATAGCGGGTGAACCAGCCAGATTTGCGATATGCTCGTGCAGTGAGTCACCTTGTCCAGACACTT
GGGCCTTCTGGATGTCCTCCTTAAAGGTCAGGGAATCATCATGGATAAGTTGCATGAAGTTGCGATTAGC
GAATCCGTCGCTCTTAAGGAAATCAAGAATGGTCTTTCCGCTCTGTTTGTCCCGGATTCCGTTGATGAGT
TTGCGGCTAAGGCGTCCCCATCCGGTATATCTTCTCCGTTTAAGTTGCTTCATCACTTTATCGTCGAACA
GATGGGCGTAGGTCTTAAGCCTCTCCTCGATCATTTCCCGGTCCTCGAACAGAGTGAGAGTCAGGACAAT
GTCCTCAAGGATGTCCTCGTTCTCCTCATTGTCCAGAAAATCCTTGTCCTTGATGATCTTAAGCAGATCA
TGGTAGGTACCCAGGCTTGCGTTGAACCGATCTTCGACCCCGCTAATCTCCACAGAGTCGAAGCATTCAA
TTTTCTTGAAATAGTCCTCCTTCAGCTGCTTCACGGTCACCTTTCTATTGGTCTTGAACAGAAGGTCCAC
AATTGCCTTCTTTTGTTCGCCTGACAGGAATGCGGGCTTCCTCATCCCTTCGGTGACATATTTCACCTTG
GTCAGCTCGTTGTACACGGTAAAGTACTCGTAGAGCAGGGAATGTTTCGGCAGGACCTTCTCATTGGGGA
GGTTCTTATCGAAGTTAGTCATCCGTTCGATGAATGACTGAGCGCTGGCTCCCTTGTCCACCACCTCTTC
GAAGTTCCAGGGAGTGATAGTTTCTTCTGACTTTCTGGTCATCCAAGCAAACCGGCTATTTCCTCTGGCG
AGGGGTCCCACGTAGTAGGGGATGCGGAAAGTGAGAATTTTCTCAATCTTCTCCCTGTTGTCCTTAAGAA
AGGGGTAGAAGTCCTCTTGGCGCCGAAGGATGGCGTGAAGCTCCCCAAGATGGATCTGGTGGGGAATGCT
CCCATTGTCGAAAGTGCGCTGCTTCCGCAGCAGATCCTCCCGATTCAGTTTCACGAGGAGCTCTTCGGTG
CCGTCCATCTTCTCAAGGATAGGTTTGATAAACTTATAAAATTCCTCTTGGGAGGCACCTCCGTCGATGT
AGCCGGCGTATCCATTCTTTGACTGGTCAAAGAAGATTTCCTTGTACTTCTCCGGAAGCTGCTGCCGGAC
GAGTGCCTTAAGCAGGGTCAGGTCCTGGTGGTGCTCATCATACCGCTTAATCATTGAAGCTGAAAGAGGG
GCCTTGGTGATTTCAGTGTTCACGCGGAGAATGTCAGACAGCAGGATGGCGTCAGAAAGATTCTTAGCAG
CAAGGAAAAGGTCGGCGTATTGGTCACCGATCTGGGCCAGGAGGTTGTCGAGATCGTCATCATAGGTGTC
CTTGGACAGTTGCAGCTTGGCATCCTCTGCCAGGTCGAAATTAGACTTGAAATTGGGAGTCAGCCCAAGT
GAAAGAGCAATCAGGTTCCCGAACAGTCCATTTTTCTTTTCACCCGGCAGCTGAGCGATAAGATTCTCAA
GTCTGCGGCTCTTTGACAGCCGGGCTGACAGAATGGCCTTGGCATCGACTCCGCTTGCATTGATGGGGTT
CTCTTCAAAGAGCTGGTTGTAAGTCTGCACCAGCTGGATGAACAGTTTATCCACATCGCTATTGTCAGGA
TTGAGGTCGCCCTCGATCAGGAAGTGGCCTCTGAACTTGATCATGTGGGCCAGGGCCAGGTAGATAAGCC
GGAGGTCTGCCTTGTCGGTTGAGTCCACCAGCTTTTTGCGAAGATGGTAGATGGTTGGGTATTTCTCGTG
ATAGGCCACCTCGTCGACGATATTACCGAAGATGGGATGCCGTTCATGCTTCTTATCCTCTTCCACGAGG
AATGATTCTTCCAGCCTATGGAAGAAGCTGTCGTCGACCTTTGCCATTTCGTTGGAGAATATCTCTTGAA
GGTAACAAATCCGGTTCTTCCTCCTGGTGTACCGCCGTCTAGCAGTCCGCTTGAGGCGGGTTGCTTCAGC
GGTCTCCCCTGAATCAAAGAGGAGAGCTCCGATCAGATTTTTCTTGATGGAATGCCGGTCGGTGTTCCCG
AGCACCTTGAACTTCTTAGAGGGCACCTTGTACTCGTCAGTGATCACGGCCCACCCGACGCTATTAGTCC
CGATGGCCAGTCCGATAGAATACTTCTTGTCCACTTTCCTCTTCTTTTTGGGCACCATGGTGGGCTAGCG
GATCTGACGGTTCACTAAACCAGCTCTGCTTATATAGACCTCCCACCGTACACGCCTACCGCCCATTTGC
GTCAATGGGGCGGAGTTGTTACGACATTTTGGAAAGTCCCGTTGATTTTGGTGCCAAAACAAACTCCCAT
TGACGTCAATGGGGTGGAGACTTGGAAATCCCCGTGAGTCAAACCGCTATCCACGCCCATTGATGTACTG
CCAAAACCGCATCACCATGGTAATAGCGATGACTAATACGTAGATGTACTGCCAAGTAGGAAAGTCCCAT
AAGGTCATGTACTGGGCATAATGCCAGGCGGGCCATTTACCGTCATTGACGTCAATAGGGGGCGTACTTG
GCATATGATACACTTGATGTACTGCCAAGTGGGCAGTTTACCGTAAATACTCCACCCATTGACGTCAATG
GAAAGTCCCTATTGGCGTTACTATGGGAACATACGTCATTATTGACGTCAATGGGCGGGGGTCGTTGGGC
GGTCAGCCAGGCGGGCCATTTACCGTAAGTTATGTAACGCGGAACTCCATATATGGGCTATGAACTAATG
ACCCCGTAATTGATTACTATTACTCGTCGGTCCCGGCATCCGATATTGGGTCAAAAAAAGCACCGACTCG
GTGCCACTGGCCCCGGAGCAGACTGCAGCTACTCAGCGTAAGTGATGTCGTGACGTCTTCTGCTCCGGGG
CCAAGTTGATAACGGACTAGCCTTATTTGAACTTGCTATGCTGTTTCCAGCATAGCTCTCAAACAATATC
CACTTGCAGATTCGGTGTTTCGTCCTTTCCACAAGATATATAAAGCCAAGAAATCGAAATACTTTCAAGT
TACGGTAAGCATATGATAGTCCATTTTAAAACATAATTTTAAAACTGCAAACTACCCAAGAAATTATTAC
TTTCTACGTCACGTATTTTGTACTAATATCTTTGTGTTTACAGTCAAATTAATTCCAATTATCTCTCTAA
CAGCCTTGTATCGTATATGCAAATATGAAGGAATCATGGGAAATAGGCCCTCTAATAAGATACATTGATG
AGTTTGGACAAACCACAACTAGAATGCAGTGAAAAAAATGCTTTATTTGTGAAATTTGTGATGCTATTGC
TTTATTTGTAACCATTATAAGCTGCAATAAACAAGTTAACAACAACAATTGCATTCATTTTATGTTTCAG
GTTCAGGGGGAGGTGTGGGAGGTTTTTTAAAGCAAGTAAAACCTCTACAAATGTGGTATGGCTGATTATG
ATCAGTTATCTAGATCCGGTGGATCCCGGGCCCGCGGTACCGTCGACTGCAGAATTCGAAGCTTGAGCTC
GAGATCTGAGTCCGGAATTAAGCTTGTGCCCCAGTTTGCTAGGGAGGTCGCAGTATCTGGCCACTGCCAC
CTCGTGCTGCTCGACGTAGGTCTCGTTGTTGGCCTCCTTGATTCTTTCCAGTCTGTAGTCCACATAGTAG
ACGCCAGGCATCTTGAGGTTCTTAGCGGGTTTCTTGGATCTATATGTGGTCTTGGCGTTTGCGATCAGAT
GGCTCCCGCCCACGAGCTTCAGGGCCATGTCGTTTCTGCCTTCCAGGCCGCCGTCAGCGGGGTACAGCGT
CTCGGTGAAGGCCTCCCAGCCGAGTGTTTTCTTCTGCATCACAGGGCCGTTGGATGTGAAGTTCACCCCT
CTGATCTTGACGTTGTAGATGAGGCAGCCGTCCTGGAGGCTGGTGTCCTGGGTAGCGGTCAGCACGCCCC
CGTCTTCGTATGTGGTGACTCTCTCCCATGTGAAGCCCTCAGGGAAGGACTGCTTGAAGAAGTCGGGGAT
GCCCTGGGTGTGGTTGATGAAGGTCTTGCTGCCGTAGAGGAAGCTAGTAGCCAGGATGTCGAAGGCGAAG
GGGAGAGGGCCGCCCTCGACCACCTTGATTCTCATGGTCTGGGTGCCCTCGTAGGGCTTGCCTTCGCCCT
CGGATGTGCACTTGAAGTGATGGTTGTCCACGGTGCCCTCCATGTACAGCTTCATGTGCATGTTCTCCTT
AATCAGCTCTTCGCCCTTAGACACCATGGTGGCGACCGGTAGCGCTAGCGGATCTGACGGTTCACTAAAC
CAGCTCTGCTTATATAGACCTCCCACCGTACACGCCTACCGCCCATTTGCGTCAATGGGGCGGAGTTGTT
ACGACATTTTGGAAAGTCCCGTTGATTTTGGTGCCAAAACAAACTCCCATTGACGTCAATGGGGTGGAGA
CTTGGAAATCCCCGTGAGTCAAACCGCTATCCACGCCCATTGATGTACTGCCAAAACCGCATCACCATGG
TAATAGCGATGACTAATACGTAGATGTACTGCCAAGTAGGAAAGTCCCATAAGGTCATGTACTGGGCATA
ATGCCAGGCGGGCCATTTACCGTCATTGACGTCAATAGGGGGCGTACTTGGCATATGATACACTTGATGT
ACTGCCAAGTGGGCAGTTTACCGTAAATACTCCACCCATTGACGTCAATGGAAAGTCCCTATTGGCGTTA
CTATGGGAACATACGTCATTATTGACGTCAATGGGCGGGGGTCGTTGGGCGGTCAGCCAGGCGGGCCATT
TACCGTAAGTTATGTAACGCGTAATAACTAATGCATGGCGGTAATACGGTTATCCACAGAATCAGGGGAT
AACGCAGGAAAGAACATGTGAGCAAAAGGCCAGCAAAAGGCCAGGAACCGTAAAAAGGCCGCGTTGCTGG
CGTTTTTCCATAGGCTCCGCCCCCCTGACGAGCATCACAAAAATCGACGCTCAAGTCAGAGGTGGCGAAA
CCCGACAGGACTATAAAGATACCAGGCGTTTCCCCCTGGAAGCTCCCTCGTGCGCTCTCCTGTTCCGACC
CTGCCGCTTACCGGATACCTGTCCGCCTTTCTCCCTTCGGGAAGCGTGGCGCTTTCTCATAGCTCACGCT
GTAGGTATCTCAGTTCGGTGTAGGTCGTTCGCTCCAAGCTGGGCTGTGTGCACGAACCCCCCGTTCAGCC
CGACCGCTGCGCCTTATCCGGTAACTATCGTCTTGAGTCCAACCCGGTAAGACACGACTTATCGCCACTG
GCAGCAGCCACTGGTAACAGGATTAGCAGAGCGAGGTATGTAGGCGGTGCTACAGAGTTCTTGAAGTGGT
GGCCTAACTACGGCTACACTAGAAGAACAGTATTTGGTATCTGCGCTCTGCTGAAGCCAGTTACCTTCGG
AAAAAGAGTTGGTAGCTCTTGATCCGGCAAACAAACCACCGCTGGTAGCGGTGGTTTTTTTGTTTGCAAG
CAGCAGATTACGCGCAGAAAAAAAGGATCTCAAGAAGATCCTTTGATCTTTTCTACGGGGTCTGACGCTC
AGTGGAACGAAAACTCACGTTAAGGGATTTTGGTCATGAGATTATCAAAAAGGATCTTCACCTAGATCCT
TTTAAATTAAAAATGAAGTTTTAAATCAATCTAAAGTATATATGAGTAACCTGAGGCTATGGCAGGGCCT
GCCGCCCCGACGTTGGCTGCGAGCCCTGGGCCTTCACCCGAACTTGGGGGGTGGGGTGGGGAAAAGGAAG
AAACGCGGGCGTATTGGCCCCAATGGGGTCTCGGTGGGGTATCGACAGAGTGCCAGCCCTGGGACCGAAC
CCCGCGTTTATGAACAAACGACCCAACACCGTGCGTTTTATTCTGTCTTTTTATTGCCGTCATAGCGCGG
GTTCCTTCCGGTATTGTCTCCTTCCGTGTTTCAGTTAGCCTCCCCCTAGGGTGGGCGAAGAACTCCAGCA
TGAGATCCCCGCGCTGGAGGATCATCCAGCCGGCGTCCCGGAAAACGATTCCGAAGCCCAACCTTTCATA
GAAGGCGGCGGTGGAATCGAAATCTCGTGATGGCAGGTTGGGCGTCGCTTGGTCGGTCATTTCGAACCCC
AGAGTCCCGCTCAGAAGAACTCGTCAAGAAGGCGATAGAAGGCGATGCGCTGCGAATCGGGAGCGGCGAT
ACCGTAAAGCACGAGGAAGCGGTCAGCCCATTCGCCGCCAAGCTCTTCAGCAATATCACGGGTAGCCAAC
GCTATGTCCTGATAGCGGTCCGCCACACCCAGCCGGCCACAGTCGATGAATCCAGAAAAGCGGCCATTTT
CCACCATGATATTCGGCAAGCAGGCATCGCCATGGGTCACGACGAGATCCTCGCCGTCGGGCATGCTCGC
CTTGAGCCTGGCGAACAGTTCGGCTGGCGCGAGCCCCTGATGCTCTTCGTCCAGATCATCCTGATCGACA
AGACCGGCTTCCATCCGAGTACGTGCTCGCTCGATGCGATGTTTCGCTTGGTGGTCGAATGGGCAGGTAG
CCGGATCAAGCGTATGCAGCCGCCGCATTGCATCAGCCATGATGGATACTTTCTCGGCAGGAGCAAGGTG
AGATGACAGGAGATCCTGCCCCGGCACTTCGCCCAATAGCAGCCAGTCCCTTCCCGCTTCAGTGACAACG
TCGAGCACAGCTGCGCAAGGAACGCCCGTCGTGGCCAGCCACGATAGCCGCGCTGCCTCGTCTTGCAGTT
CATTCAGGGCACCGGACAGGTCGGTCTTGACAAAAAGAACCGGGCGCCCCTGCGCTGACAGCCGGAACAC
GGCGGCATCAGAGCAGCCGATTGTCTGTTGTGCCCAGTCATAGCCGAATAGCCTCTCCACCCAAGCGGCC
GGAGAACCTGCGTGCAATCCATCTTGTTCAATCATGCGAAACGATCCTCATCCTGTCTCTTGATCGATCT
TTGCAAAAGCCTAGGCCTCCAAAAAAGCCTCCTCACTACTTCTGGAATAGCTCAGAGGCCGAGGCG
Features (pLannotate 1.2.2; 24 found; start..end, strand, type, name):
    293..397     -  promoter       AmpR promoter: bla
    424..852     +  rep_origin     f1 ori (sequence partly withheld): f1 bacteriophage origin of replication; arrow indicates direction of (+) strand synthesis
    886..1007    -  polyA_signal   SV40 poly(A) signal: SV40 polyadenylation signal
   1030..1114    -  CDS            large T antigen (fragment): large T antigen from SV40 (simian virus 40)
   1131..1167    -  misc_feature   MCS (fragment): multiple cloning site
   1171..1194    -  CDS            VN155(I152L) (fragment): improved N-terminal fragment of mVenus for use in bimolecular fluorescence complementation (BiFC) (Kodama and Hu, 2010)
   1234..5334    -  CDS            cas9: CAS9_STRP1 - Also known as csn1 From Streptococcus pyogenes serotype M1.
   5395..5598    -  promoter       CMV promoter: human cytomegalovirus (CMV) immediate early promoter
   5599..5902    -  enhancer       CMV enhancer: human cytomegalovirus immediate early enhancer
   5993..6011    -  misc_RNA       gRNA scaffold (fragment): guide RNA scaffold for the Streptococcus pyogenes CRISPR/Cas9 system
   6075..6119    -  misc_RNA       tracrRNA (fragment): trans-activating CRISPR RNA for the Streptococcus pyogenes CRISPR/Cas9 system
   6165..6405    -  promoter       U6 promoter: RNA polymerase III promoter for human U6 snRNA
   6409..6530    -  polyA_signal   SV40 poly(A) signal: SV40 polyadenylation signal
   6553..6637    -  CDS            large T antigen (fragment): large T antigen from SV40 (simian virus 40)
   6654..6719    -  misc_feature   MCS: multiple cloning site
   6720..7430    -  CDS            mTagBFP2: mTagBFP2 is a basic (constitutively fluorescent) blue fluorescent protein published in 2011, derived from Entacmaea quadricolor. It is reported to be a very rapidly-maturing monomer with very low acid sensitivity.
   7475..7678    -  promoter       CMV promoter: human cytomegalovirus (CMV) immediate early promoter
   7679..7982    -  enhancer       CMV enhancer: human cytomegalovirus immediate early enhancer
   8108..8696    -  rep_origin     ori: high-copy-number ColE1/pMB1/pBR322/pUC origin of replication
   8918..8934    +  polyA_signal   bGH poly(A) signal (fragment): bovine growth hormone polyadenylation signal
   9025..9072    -  polyA_signal   HSV TK poly(A) signal: herpes simplex virus thymidine kinase polyadenylation signal (Cole and Stacy, 1985)
   9131..9283    -  CDS            ble (fragment): BLE_KLEPN - Experimental evidence at protein level: Swiss-Prot protein existence level 1. Binding protein with a strong affinity to the bleomycin family of antibiotics. Binds to CL990; an antimitotic-antibiotic compound. From Klebsiella pneumoniae.
   9304..10098   -  CDS            NeoR/KanR: aminoglycoside phosphotransferase from Tn5; aph(3')-II (or nptII); confers resistance to neomycin, kanamycin, and G418 (Geneticin®)
  10133..291     -  promoter       SV40 promoter (across the origin): SV40 enhancer and early promoter
