[The description below was written by a language model from this plasmid's Addgene catalogue record and pLannotate feature annotations shown in this document.]
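Description:
SL2-sgSat-MTSb/BFP/pdCas9-C1 is a roughly 10.2 kb mammalian expression plasmid built on the pEGFP-C1 backbone by Gibson assembly. It carries the components of a CRISPR-based genomic imaging system on a single vector. It is propagated in E. coli at high copy from a ColE1/pUC-type origin. A Tn5 NeoR/KanR gene, driven by the tandem bacterial bla promoter and SV40 early promoter typical of this backbone and terminated by an HSV TK poly(A) signal, gives kanamycin resistance in bacteria and G418 selection in mammalian cells. An f1 origin is also present.

The payload consists of three expression units in the same orientation. A CMV enhancer/promoter drives nuclease-deactivated Streptococcus pyogenes Cas9 (dCas9), which ends at an SV40 poly(A) signal. The short fragments annotated as SV40 large T antigen near the poly(A) regions may be nuclear localisation sequences, though the record does not say so. A human U6 Pol III promoter transcribes a single guide RNA aimed at human satellite repeats. Only fragments of its scaffold are recognised by the annotation, consistent with a modified scaffold; the name suggests a molecular beacon target sequence (MTS) inserted in stem-loop 2. A second CMV cassette expresses mTagBFP2, presumably as a blue marker of transfected cells.

According to the associated publication, the plasmid serves a CRISPR/molecular beacon hybrid approach to live-cell genomic imaging. dCas9 would bring the sgRNA to centromeric repeats without cutting, and a fluorogenic beacon hybridising to the MTS would report the locus. The plasmid and insert names specify MTSb, whereas the purpose field says MTSa; the record does not resolve this discrepancy.
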