Addgene plasmid #162761: SL2-sgSat-MTSb/BFP/pdCas9-C1
Purpose: Expressing dCas9 and sgRNA containg MTSa targeting centromeres
Depositing lab: Antony K Chen. Publication: A CRISPR/molecular beacon hybrid system for live-cell genomic imaging. Wu X, Mao S, Yang Y, Rushdi MN, Krueger CJ, Chen AK. Nucleic Acids Res. 2018 Jul 27;46(13):e80. doi: 10.1093/nar/gky304. PubMed 29718399.
Backbone
  Vector backbone: pEGFP-C1
  Vector type: Mammalian Expression
  Selectable markers: Neomycin (select with G418)
Growth in bacteria
  Bacterial resistance: Kanamycin, 50 μg/mL
  Growth temperature: 37°C
  Growth strain: DH5alpha
  Copy number: High Copy
Gene/Insert
  Gene/Insert name: dCas9 and sgRNA(SL2-sgSat-MTSb)
  gRNA/shRNA sequence: GAATCTGCAAGTGGATATTGTTTGAGAGCTATGCTGGAAACAGCATAGCAAGTTCA AATAAGGCTAGTCCGTTATCAACTTGGCCCCGGAGCAGAAGACGTCACGACATCA CTTACGCTGAGTAGCTGCAGTCTGCTCCGGGGCCAGTGGCACCGAGTCGGTGCTT TTTTT
  Species: H. sapiens (human)
  Mutation: dCas9(nuclease deactivated Cas9)
  Promoter: U6/CMV
  Cloning method: Gibson Cloning
  Sequencing primers: 5′ LKO 1-5
Terms and licenses: Academic/Nonprofit Terms; Industry Terms: Not Available to Industry
How to cite: SL2-sgSat-MTSb/BFP/pdCas9-C1 was a gift from Antony K Chen (Addgene plasmid # 162761 ; http://n2t.net/addgene:162761 ; RRID:Addgene_162761)
